Addgene plasmid #247628: pFA6a-mIAA7-ALFA-klTRP1
Purpose: Yeast gene tagging with mIAA7
Depositing lab: Sebastian Schuck. Depositing organization: Universitaet Heidelberg. Publication: Systematic evaluation of tools for auxin-inducible protein degradation in budding yeast. Hubbe P, Sharma C, Pajonk O, Peters N, Guschtschin-Schmidt N, Friemel N, Schuck S. Mol Biol Cell. 2026 Feb 1;37(2):mr2. doi: 10.1091/mbc.E25-12-0571. Epub 2025 Dec 16. PubMed 41400934.
Backbone
  Vector backbone: pFA6a
  Vector type: Yeast Expression
Growth in bacteria
  Bacterial resistance: Ampicillin, 100 μg/mL
  Growth temperature: 37°C
  Growth strain: DH5alpha
  Copy number: High Copy
Gene/Insert
  Gene/Insert name: mIAA7
  Species: A. thaliana (mustard weed)
  Tag / fusion protein: ALFA (C terminal on insert)
  Cloning method: Gibson Cloning
Terms and licenses: Academic/Nonprofit Terms; Industry Terms: Not Available to Industry
Depositor comments: Also known as pSS1634. Please visit https://doi.org/10.1101/2025.09.24.678194 for bioRxiv preprint.
How to cite: pFA6a-mIAA7-ALFA-klTRP1 was a gift from Sebastian Schuck (Addgene plasmid # 247628 ; http://n2t.net/addgene:247628 ; RRID:Addgene_247628)
