[The description below was written by a language model from this plasmid's Addgene catalogue record and pLannotate feature annotations shown in this document.]
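Description:
pFA6a-mIAA7-ALFA-klTRP1 is a yeast gene-tagging template plasmid built on the pFA6a backbone, a family of vectors that typically serve as PCR templates for amplifying a tag-plus-marker module that is then integrated into the yeast genome by homologous recombination. It carries no yeast origin of replication or centromere in the annotated features, consistent with that role rather than episomal expression. In E. coli it is maintained at high copy through a ColE1/pUC-type origin and selected with ampicillin via the β-lactamase gene and its native promoter. Flanking SP6 and T7 promoters and short lacI, rop and bom fragments are backbone remnants with no evident function in the tagging cassette.

The payload begins with mIAA7, annotated as a fragment of the Arabidopsis thaliana Aux/IAA protein IAA7 (AXR2), a naturally short-lived auxin-response repressor. The fragment is a compact auxin-inducible degron. According to the catalogue entry it is followed by a C-terminal ALFA epitope tag, which was not picked up by the automated annotation but would fit in the gap between the IAA7 fragment and the S. cerevisiae ADH1 terminator that ends the fusion transcript. No promoter precedes the degron, so expression presumably comes from the endogenous promoter of the tagged gene. Downstream, in the opposite orientation, lies the Kluyveromyces lactis TRP1 gene, a heterologous auxotrophic marker for selecting integrants in trp1 strains; the regulatory sequences driving it are not annotated. The plasmid is intended for tagging yeast proteins with mIAA7 so they can be depleted on auxin addition, which in such systems also needs a matching auxin receptor F-box protein. It comes from a study comparing auxin-inducible degradation tools in budding yeast.
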