Features (pLannotate 1.2.2; 11 found; start..end, strand, type, name):
     13..264     +  CDS            IAA7 (fragment): IAA7_ARATH - Also known as AXR2. Experimental evidence at protein level: Swiss-Prot protein existence level 1. Aux/IAA proteins are short-lived transcriptional factors that function as repressors of early auxin response genes at low auxin concentrations. Repression is thought to result from the interaction with auxin response factors (ARFs), proteins that bind to the auxin- responsive promoter element (AuxRE). Formation of heterodimers with ARF proteins may alter their ability to modulate early auxin response genes expression. From Arabidopsis thaliana (Mouse-ear cress).
    326..513     +  terminator     ADH1 terminator: S. cerevisiae ADH1; transcription terminator for the S. cerevisiae alcohol dehydrogenase 1 (ADH1) gene
    670..1299    -  CDS            TRP1: TRPF_KLULA - Protein inferred from homology: Swiss-Prot protein existence level 3. From Kluyveromyces lactis (strain ATCC 8585 / CBS 2359 / DSM 70799 / NBRC 1267 / NRRL Y-1140 / WM37) (Yeast) (Candida sphaerica).
   1737..1755    -  promoter       T7 promoter: promoter for bacteriophage T7 RNA polymerase
   1777..1830    -  CDS            lacI (fragment): lac repressor; lacI; The lac repressor binds to the lac operator to inhibit transcription in E. coli. This inhibition can be relieved by adding lactose or isopropyl-β-D-thiogalactopyranoside (IPTG).
   2013..2601    -  rep_origin     ori: high-copy-number ColE1/pMB1/pBR322/pUC origin of replication
   2772..3632    -  CDS            AmpR: β-lactamase; bla; confers resistance to ampicillin, carbenicillin, and related antibiotics
   3633..3737    -  promoter       AmpR promoter: bla
   3832..3867    +  CDS            rop (fragment): Rop protein, which maintains plasmids at low copy number; rop
   3969..4020    +  misc_feature   bom (fragment): basis of mobility region from pBR322
   4083..4101    +  promoter       SP6 promoter: promoter for bacteriophage SP6 RNA polymerase
>Addgene plasmid #247628 | pFA6a-mIAA7-ALFA-klTRP1 | addgene full sequence | sequence record 495243 | Addgene NGS Result
ACGCGGCCGCCAGCTGAAGCTTCGTACGCTGCAGGTCGACGGATCCCCGGGTTAATTAACGGCTTCTCTG
AGACCGTGGACCTGATGCTGAACCTGCAGTCCAATAAGGAGGGCTCTGTGGATCTGAAGAACGTGAGCGC
CGTGCCTAAGGAGAAGACCACACTGAAGGACCCATCCAAGCCCCCTGCCAAGGCACAGGTGGTGGGATGG
CCACCCGTGCGGAACTACAGAAAGAATATGATGACCCAGCAGAAGACAAGCTCCTCAAGATTAGAAGAGG
AGCTGAGGAGAAGATTGACCGAGTAAGCGCGCCACTTCTAAATAAGCGAATTTCTTATGATTTATGATTT
TTATTATTAAATAAGTTATAAAAAAAATAAGTGTATACAAATTTTAAAGTGACTCTTAGGTTTTAAAACG
AAAATTCTTATTCTTGAGTAACTCTTTCCTGTAGGTCAGGTTGCTTTCTCAGGTATAGTATGAGGTCGCT
CTTATTGACCACACCTCTACCGGCAGATCCGCTAGGGATAACAGGGTAATATAGATCTGTTTAGCTTGCC
TCGTCCCCGCCGGGTCACCCGGCCAGCAAAGTGGAACGATCATTCACTATATATATATCAATTTATATAT
ACGTATGTGTAATTGAAGAAAGATACGTTTTTTCCTCTATTGAGAGGCCTGCTGGATGAATAGCTTTACC
TTTTCTAAATCCTTGATACCATCAGTCTCTACTCCTCCACTTACATCGACACCGATCGCATTTGGTAACA
TATTAATGGCAACAGAAACGTTATCAGGATTCAATCCACCAGCGATAATGAATTTTATCTCGGGATGACT
TGCAGACCAACTGGAAATTGCACTCCAATTCAATTTCTCACCAGTGCCACCTTCACCAGAATCGAACAAC
GTCAGCACATTGTCTACGTGTTCATACAGGTCCAGTAGTAATTCACAATCCTGTGGGAACTGGAACCTCT
TAATGATTGGAATTGAAGATGGGATCAAAGATCTGTATTCTTTAATATCTTCATCTCCATGTAATTGTAT
CACATCTAGATTATATTCGTGGTACAGTTGAAGGACATCATCAACGGACTGATTTCTAAACACCCCGACT
AGTTTAGTACCTTTCACGTTCTCTTGTTGGTGAACTGCAGTTGAAATACCTTTCGCAACAGATGAGTCAA
TGGTTCTTTTCCTACCGGGAACACAAATGATACCTAAGTAATCAGCACCATCATCCACAGCAGTCTTTGC
AGCTTCAACGGTTTGCAAACCACACACTTTAACGAGCATCACAGTAGATTTCGCAAGAGGGTAGCTCGCT
CAGAGTACCCAAGTAAATGATTAGTAAACTGATGTTTGATAGTTCAATTTTTCAATGAAATAACCTTATA
TTAAAATTGATATTACTATTATACAAAAATAAAGAATAAAGGATTTGAGTTTATACATAAAATACCATTA
TTATTTGTTCAGTGAGAGATACCGGGGTATATGGGATGTGTGTAGTGATACCATGCAATCATGTATCAAA
CATGGAAGAAGTGAAGGGGGAGAAAGAAACTTGAAAAAAAGAAAACCATTTGAAAAGAGGAAAAGTATCT
AATTAAGATCTTTCACCTCTTACTGTCGATTCGATACTAACGCCGCCATCCAGTTTAAACGAGCTCGAAT
TCATCGATGATATCAGATCCACTAGTGGCCTATGCGGCCGCGGATCTGCCGGTCTCCCTATAGTGAGTCG
TATTAATTTCGATAAGCCAGGTTAACCTGCATTAATGAATCGGCCAACGCGCGGGGAGAGGCGGTTTGCG
TATTGGGCGCTCTTCCGCTTCCTCGCTCACTGACTCGCTGCGCTCGGTCGTTCGGCTGCGGCGAGCGGTA
TCAGCTCACTCAAAGGCGGTAATACGGTTATCCACAGAATCAGGGGATAACGCAGGAAAGAACATGTGAG
CAAAAGGCCAGCAAAAGGCCAGGAACCGTAAAAAGGCCGCGTTGCTGGCGTTTTTCCATAGGCTCCGCCC
CCCTGACGAGCATCACAAAAATCGACGCTCAAGTCAGAGGTGGCGAAACCCGACAGGACTATAAAGATAC
CAGGCGTTTCCCCCTGGAAGCTCCCTCGTGCGCTCTCCTGTTCCGACCCTGCCGCTTACCGGATACCTGT
CCGCCTTTCTCCCTTCGGGAAGCGTGGCGCTTTCTCATAGCTCACGCTGTAGGTATCTCAGTTCGGTGTA
GGTCGTTCGCTCCAAGCTGGGCTGTGTGCACGAACCCCCCGTTCAGCCCGACCGCTGCGCCTTATCCGGT
AACTATCGTCTTGAGTCCAACCCGGTAAGACACGACTTATCGCCACTGGCAGCAGCCACTGGTAACAGGA
TTAGCAGAGCGAGGTATGTAGGCGGTGCTACAGAGTTCTTGAAGTGGTGGCCTAACTACGGCTACACTAG
AAGAACAGTATTTGGTATCTGCGCTCTGCTGAAGCCAGTTACCTTCGGAAAAAGAGTTGGTAGCTCTTGA
TCCGGCAAACAAACCACCGCTGGTAGCGGTGGTTTTTTTGTTTGCAAGCAGCAGATTACGCGCAGAAAAA
AAGGATCTCAAGAAGATCCTTTGATCTTTTCTACGGGGTCTGACGCTCAGTGGAACGAAAACTCACGTTA
AGGGATTTTGGTCATGAGATTATCAAAAAGGATCTTCACCTAGATCCTTTTAAATTAAAAATGAAGTTTT
AAATCAATCTAAAGTATATATGAGTAAACTTGGTCTGACAGTTACCAATGCTTAATCAGTGAGGCACCTA
TCTCAGCGATCTGTCTATTTCGTTCATCCATAGTTGCCTGACTCCCCGTCGTGTAGATAACTACGATACG
GGAGGGCTTACCATCTGGCCCCAGTGCTGCAATGATACCGCGAGACCCACGCTCACCGGCTCCAGATTTA
TCAGCAATAAACCAGCCAGCCGGAAGGGCCGAGCGCAGAAGTGGTCCTGCAACTTTATCCGCCTCCATCC
AGTCTATTAATTGTTGCCGGGAAGCTAGAGTAAGTAGTTCGCCAGTTAATAGTTTGCGCAACGTTGTTGC
CATTGCTACAGGCATCGTGGTGTCACGCTCGTCGTTTGGTATGGCTTCATTCAGCTCCGGTTCCCAACGA
TCAAGGCGAGTTACATGATCCCCCATGTTGTGCAAAAAAGCGGTTAGCTCCTTCGGTCCTCCGATCGTTG
TCAGAAGTAAGTTGGCCGCAGTGTTATCACTCATGGTTATGGCAGCACTGCATAATTCTCTTACTGTCAT
GCCATCCGTAAGATGCTTTTCTGTGACTGGTGAGTACTCAACCAAGTCATTCTGAGAATAGTGTATGCGG
CGACCGAGTTGCTCTTGCCCGGCGTCAATACGGGATAATACCGCGCCACATAGCAGAACTTTAAAAGTGC
TCATCATTGGAAAACGTTCTTCGGGGCGAAAACTCTCAAGGATCTTACCGCTGTTGAGATCCAGTTCGAT
GTAACCCACTCGTGCACCCAACTGATCTTCAGCATCTTTTACTTTCACCAGCGTTTCTGGGTGAGCAAAA
ACAGGAAGGCAAAATGCCGCAAAAAAGGGAATAAGGGCGACACGGAAATGTTGAATACTCATACTCTTCC
TTTTTCAATATTATTGAAGCATTTATCAGGGTTATTGTCTCATGAGCGGATACATATTTGAATGTATTTA
GAAAAATAAACAAATAGGGGTTCCGCGCACATTTCCCCGAAAAGTGCCACCTGACGTCTAAGAAACCATT
ATTATCATGACATTAACCTATAAAAATAGGCGTATCACGAGGCCCTTTCGTCTCGCGCGTTTCGGTGATG
ACGGTGAAAACCTCTGACACATGCAGCTCCCGGAGACGGTCACAGCTTGTCTGTAAGCGGATGCCGGGAG
CAGACAAGCCCGTCAGGGCGCGTCAGCGGGTGTTGGCGGGTGTCGGGGCTGGCTTAACTATGCGGCATCA
GAGCAGATTGTACTGAGAGTGCACCATATGGACATATTGTCGTTAGAACGCGGCTACAATTAATACATAA
CCTTATGTATCATACACATACGATTTAGGTGACACTATAGA
